Addgene plasmid #148143: pT7-V5-SBP-C1-HsRRP45_Z
Purpose: Mammalian Expression of HsRRP45
Depositing lab: Elisa Izaurralde. Depositing organization: Max Planck Institute for Developmental Biology.
Backbone
  Vector backbone: Unknown
  Vector type: Mammalian Expression
Growth in bacteria
  Bacterial resistance: Kanamycin, 50 μg/mL
  Growth temperature: 37°C
  Growth strain: DH5alpha
  Copy number: High Copy
Gene/Insert
  Gene/Insert name: HsRRP45 (alt name: EXOSC9)
  Species: H. sapiens (human)
  Entrez Gene: EXOSC9 (a.k.a. PCH1D, PM/Scl-75, PMSCL1, RRP45, Rrp45p, p5, p6)
  Cloning method: Unknown
Terms and licenses: Academic/Nonprofit Terms; Industry Terms: Not Available to Industry
Depositor comments: ORF extracted from transcript variant 1 NCBI:NM_001034194.1 or isoform2 Uniprot.: Q06265-2 Plasmids from this collection were made available to the research community and donated after the lab closed. Please note that the sequence provided by the depositing laboratory may be theoretical/predicted or based on Sanger sequencing results. There may be discrepancies between sequencing results obtained by Addgene and the depositor sequence. If an Addgene verified sequence is not available, please contact before placing your order to request that our lab fully sequence the plasmid.
How to cite: pT7-V5-SBP-C1-HsRRP45_Z was a gift from Elisa Izaurralde (Addgene plasmid # 148143 ; http://n2t.net/addgene:148143 ; RRID:Addgene_148143)
