[The description below was written by a language model from this plasmid's Addgene catalogue record and pLannotate feature annotations shown in this document.]
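Description:
pT7-V5-SBP-C1-HsRRP45_Z is a 5.6 kb mammalian expression plasmid encoding human RRP45 (EXOSC9), a non-catalytic core subunit of the RNA exosome, the 3'→5' exoribonuclease complex involved in RNA processing and degradation. The catalogue lists the backbone as unknown. The feature layout nonetheless shows a CMV enhancer/promoter, a C1-style multiple cloning site placed after the tag, an SV40 poly(A) signal, an f1 origin and a dual-promoter NeoR/KanR cassette, which resembles the common C1-type CMV expression vectors. It is maintained in E. coli through a high-copy ColE1/pUC origin under kanamycin selection. The aminoglycoside phosphotransferase gene is driven by both a bacterial (bla) promoter and the SV40 early promoter and terminated by the HSV TK poly(A) signal, so it should also allow G418 selection in mammalian cells.

The expression unit places the CMV immediate early enhancer and promoter upstream of a T7 promoter, which could additionally support in vitro transcription by T7 RNA polymerase. These are followed by an N-terminal V5 epitope tag and a streptavidin-binding peptide (SBP), then the EXOSC9 open reading frame cloned between MCS remnants. According to the depositor, the ORF derives from transcript variant 1, corresponding to isoform 2 of the protein. The V5 tag permits immunodetection, while SBP allows pulldown on streptavidin resin, making the construct suited to expression and protein interaction studies of exosome components in human cells, although the record states only mammalian expression as its purpose. Several short annotated fragments (HIV-1 LTR, SV40 large T antigen, ble, bGH poly(A)) are probably similarity hits within backbone sequence rather than functional elements. The depositor sequence may be theoretical or only partly verified.
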