Features (pLannotate 1.2.2; 19 found; start..end, strand, type, name):
     61..364     +  enhancer       CMV enhancer: human cytomegalovirus immediate early enhancer
    365..568     +  promoter       CMV promoter: human cytomegalovirus (CMV) immediate early promoter
    564..597     +  LTR            5' LTR (truncated) (fragment): truncated 5' long terminal repeat (LTR) from HIV-1
    613..631     +  promoter       T7 promoter: promoter for bacteriophage T7 RNA polymerase
    668..709     +  CDS            V5 tag: epitope tag from simian virus 5
    731..844     +  CDS            SBP: streptavidin-binding peptide selected from a peptide library; binds streptavidin with nanomolar affinity (Keefe et al., 2001)
    845..870     +  misc_feature   MCS (fragment): multiple cloning site
    878..2245    +  CDS            EXOSC9: EXOS9_HUMAN - Also known as PMSCL1. Experimental evidence at protein level: Swiss-Prot protein existence level 1. Non-catalytic component of the RNA exosome complex which has 3'->5' exoribonuclease activity and participates in a multitude of cellular RNA processing and degradation events. In the nucleus, the RNA exosome complex is involved in proper maturation of stable RNA species such as rRNA, snRNA and snoRNA, in the elimination of RNA processing by-products and non-coding 'pervasive' transcripts, such as antisense RNA species and promoter-upstream transcripts (PROMPTs), and of mRNAs with p
   2249..2274    +  misc_feature   MCS (fragment): multiple cloning site
   2286..2370    +  CDS            large T antigen (fragment): large T antigen from SV40 (simian virus 40)
   2393..2514    +  polyA_signal   SV40 poly(A) signal: SV40 polyadenylation signal
   2548..2976    -  rep_origin     f1 ori (sequence partly withheld): f1 bacteriophage origin of replication; arrow indicates direction of (+) strand synthesis
   3003..3107    +  promoter       AmpR promoter: bla
   3109..3466    +  promoter       SV40 promoter: SV40 enhancer and early promoter
   3501..4295    +  CDS            NeoR/KanR: aminoglycoside phosphotransferase from Tn5; aph(3')-II (or nptII); confers resistance to neomycin, kanamycin, and G418 (Geneticin®)
   4316..4468    +  CDS            ble (fragment): BLE_KLEPN - Experimental evidence at protein level: Swiss-Prot protein existence level 1. Binding protein with a strong affinity to the bleomycin family of antibiotics. Binds to CL990; an antimitotic-antibiotic compound. From Klebsiella pneumoniae.
   4527..4574    +  polyA_signal   HSV TK poly(A) signal: herpes simplex virus thymidine kinase polyadenylation signal (Cole and Stacy, 1985)
   4665..4681    -  polyA_signal   bGH poly(A) signal (fragment): bovine growth hormone polyadenylation signal
   4903..5491    +  rep_origin     ori: high-copy-number ColE1/pMB1/pBR322/pUC origin of replication
>Addgene plasmid #148143 | pT7-V5-SBP-C1-HsRRP45_Z | depositor full sequence | sequence record 290591 | Full Sequence
TAGTTATTAATAGTAATCAATTACGGGGTCATTAGTTCATAGCCCATATATGGAGTTCCGCGTTACATAA
CTTACGGTAAATGGCCCGCCTGGCTGACCGCCCAACGACCCCCGCCCATTGACGTCAATAATGACGTATG
TTCCCATAGTAACGCCAATAGGGACTTTCCATTGACGTCAATGGGTGGAGTATTTACGGTAAACTGCCCA
CTTGGCAGTACATCAAGTGTATCATATGCCAAGTACGCCCCCTATTGACGTCAATGACGGTAAATGGCCC
GCCTGGCATTATGCCCAGTACATGACCTTATGGGACTTTCCTACTTGGCAGTACATCTACGTATTAGTCA
TCGCTATTACCATGGTGATGCGGTTTTGGCAGTACATCAATGGGCGTGGATAGCGGTTTGACTCACGGGG
ATTTCCAAGTCTCCACCCCATTGACGTCAATGGGAGTTTGTTTTGGCACCAAAATCAACGGGACTTTCCA
AAATGTCGTAACAACTCCGCCCCATTGACGCAAATGGGCGGTAGGCGTGTACGGTGGGAGGTCTATATAA
GCAGAGCTCTCTGGCTAACTAGAGAACCCACTGCTTACTGGCTTATCGAAATTAATACGACTCACTATAG
GGAGACCCAAGCTCTAGCGCTACCGGTCGCCACCATGGGTAAGCCTATCCCTAACCCTCTCCTCGGTCTC
GATTCTACGCCCGGAAGCGGTAGCGGTACGATGGACGAGAAGACCACCGGCTGGGGGGGCGGCCACGTGG
TGGAGGGCCTGGCCGGCGAGCTGGAGCAGCTGCGGGCCAGGCTGGAGCACCACCCTCAGGGCCAGCGGGA
GCCCAGATCTCGAGCTCAAGCTTCGAATTCCTCTAGAATGAAGGAAACGCCACTCTCAAACTGCGAACGC
CGCTTCCTACTCCGTGCCATCGAAGAGAAGAAGCGGCTGGATGGCAGACAAACCTATGATTATAGGAACA
TCAGGATCTCATTTGGAACAGATTACGGATGCTGCATTGTGGAACTTGGAAAAACAAGAGTTCTTGGACA
GGTTTCCTGTGAACTTGTGTCTCCAAAACTCAATCGGGCAACAGAAGGTATTCTTTTTTTTAACCTTGAA
CTCTCTCAGATGGCCGCTCCAGCTTTCGAACCTGGCAGGCAGTCAGATCTCTTGGTGAAGTTGAATCGAC
TCATGGAAAGATGTCTAAGAAATTCGAAGTGTATAGACACTGAGTCTCTCTGTGTTGTTGCTGGTGAAAA
GGTTTGGCAAATACGTGTAGACCTACATTTATTAAATCATGATGGAAATATTATTGATGCTGCCAGCATT
GCTGCAATCGTGGCCTTATGTCATTTCCGAAGACCTGATGTCTCTGTCCAAGGAGATGAAGTAACACTGT
ATACACCTGAAGAGCGTGATCCTGTACCATTAAGTATCCACCACATGCCCATTTGTGTCAGTTTTGCCTT
TTTCCAGCAAGGAACATATTTATTGGTGGATCCCAATGAACGAGAAGAACGTGTGATGGATGGCTTGCTG
GTGATTGCCATGAACAAACATCGAGAGATTTGTACTATCCAGTCCAGTGGTGGGATAATGCTACTAAAAG
ATCAAGTTCTGAGATGCAGTAAAATCGCTGGTGTGAAAGTAGCAGAAATTACAGAGCTAATATTGAAAGC
TTTGGAGAATGACCAAAAAGTAAGGAAAGAAGGTGGAAAGTTTGGTTTTGCAGAGTCTATAGCAAATCAA
AGGATCACAGCATTTAAAATGGAAAAGGCCCCTATTGATACCTCGGATGTAGAAGAAAAAGCAGAAGAAA
TCATTGCTGAAGCAGAACCTCCTTCAGAAGTTGTTTCTACACCTGTGCTATGGACTCCTGGAACTGCCCA
AATTGGAGAGGGAGTAGAAAACTCCTGGGGTGATCTTGAAGACTCTGAGAAGGAAGATGATGAAGGCGGT
GGTGATCAAGCTATCATTCTTGATGGTATAAAAATGGACACTGGAGTAGAAGTCTCTGATATTGGAAGCC
AAGAGCTGGGGTTTCACCATGTTGGCCAGACTGGACTCGAGTTCCTGACCTCAGATGCTCCCATAATACT
CTCAGATAGTGAAGAAGAAGAAATGATCATTTTGGAACCAGACAAGAATCCAAAGAAAATAAGAACACAG
ACCACCAGTGCAAAACAAGAAAAAGCACCAAGTAAAAAGCCAGTGAAAAGAAGAAAAAAGAAGAGAGCTG
CCAATTAAGGTACCGCGGGCCCGGGATCCACCGGATCTAGATAACTGATCATAATCAGCCATACCACATT
TGTAGAGGTTTTACTTGCTTTAAAAAACCTCCCACACCTCCCCCTGAACCTGAAACATAAAATGAATGCA
ATTGTTGTTGTTAACTTGTTTATTGCAGCTTATAATGGTTACAAATAAAGCAATAGCATCACAAATTTCA
CAAATAAAGCATTTTTTTCACTGCATTCTAGTTGTGGTTTGTCCAAACTCATCAATGTATCTTAACGCGT
AAATTGTAAGCGTTAATATTTTGTTAAAATTCGCGTTAAATTTTTGTTAAATCAGCTCATTTTTTAACCA
ATAGGCCGAAATCGGCAAAATCCCTTATAAATCAAAAGAATAGACCGAGATAGGGT
[37 nt withheld, positions 2647-2683]
AAAGAACGTGGACTCCAACGTCAAAGG
[49 nt withheld, positions 2711-2759]
T
[91 nt withheld, positions 2761-2851]
G
[124 nt withheld, positions 2853-2976]
CAGGTGGCACTTTTCGGGGAAATGTGCGCGGAACCCCTATTTGTTTATTTTTCTAAATACATTCAAATAT
GTATCCGCTCATGAGACAATAACCCTGATAAATGCTTCAATAATATTGAAAAAGGAAGAGTCCTGAGGCG
GAAAGAACCAGCTGTGGAATGTGTGTCAGTTAGGGTGTGGAAAGTCCCCAGGCTCCCCAGCAGGCAGAAG
TATGCAAAGCATGCATCTCAATTAGTCAGCAACCAGGTGTGGAAAGTCCCCAGGCTCCCCAGCAGGCAGA
AGTATGCAAAGCATGCATCTCAATTAGTCAGCAACCATAGTCCCGCCCCTAACTCCGCCCATCCCGCCCC
TAACTCCGCCCAGTTCCGCCCATTCTCCGCCCCATGGCTGACTAATTTTTTTTATTTATGCAGAGGCCGA
GGCCGCCTCGGCCTCTGAGCTATTCCAGAAGTAGTGAGGAGGCTTTTTTGGAGGCCTAGGCTTTTGCAAA
GATCGATCAAGAGACAGGATGAGGATCGTTTCGCATGATTGAACAAGATGGATTGCACGCAGGTTCTCCG
GCCGCTTGGGTGGAGAGGCTATTCGGCTATGACTGGGCACAACAGACAATCGGCTGCTCTGATGCCGCCG
TGTTCCGGCTGTCAGCGCAGGGGCGCCCGGTTCTTTTTGTCAAGACCGACCTGTCCGGTGCCCTGAATGA
ACTGCAAGACGAGGCAGCGCGGCTATCGTGGCTGGCCACGACGGGCGTTCCTTGCGCAGCTGTGCTCGAC
GTTGTCACTGAAGCGGGAAGGGACTGGCTGCTATTGGGCGAAGTGCCGGGGCAGGATCTCCTGTCATCTC
ACCTTGCTCCTGCCGAGAAAGTATCCATCATGGCTGATGCAATGCGGCGGCTGCATACGCTTGATCCGGC
TACCTGCCCATTCGACCACCAAGCGAAACATCGCATCGAGCGAGCACGTACTCGGATGGAAGCCGGTCTT
GTCGATCAGGATGATCTGGACGAAGAGCATCAGGGGCTCGCGCCAGCCGAACTGTTCGCCAGGCTCAAGG
CGAGCATGCCCGACGGCGAGGATCTCGTCGTGACCCATGGCGATGCCTGCTTGCCGAATATCATGGTGGA
AAATGGCCGCTTTTCTGGATTCATCGACTGTGGCCGGCTGGGTGTGGCGGACCGCTATCAGGACATAGCG
TTGGCTACCCGTGATATTGCTGAAGAGCTTGGCGGCGAATGGGCTGACCGCTTCCTCGTGCTTTACGGTA
TCGCCGCTCCCGATTCGCAGCGCATCGCCTTCTATCGCCTTCTTGACGAGTTCTTCTGAGCGGGACTCTG
GGGTTCGAAATGACCGACCAAGCGACGCCCAACCTGCCATCACGAGATTTCGATTCCACCGCCGCCTTCT
ATGAAAGGTTGGGCTTCGGAATCGTTTTCCGGGACGCCGGCTGGATGATCCTCCAGCGCGGGGATCTCAT
GCTGGAGTTCTTCGCCCACCCTAGGGGGAGGCTAACTGAAACACGGAAGGAGACAATACCGGAAGGAACC
CGCGCTATGACGGCAATAAAAAGACAGAATAAAACGCACGGTGTTGGGTCGTTTGTTCATAAACGCGGGG
TTCGGTCCCAGGGCTGGCACTCTGTCGATACCCCACCGAGACCCCATTGGGGCCAATACGCCCGCGTTTC
TTCCTTTTCCCCACCCCACCCCCCAAGTTCGGGTGAAGGCCCAGGGCTCGCAGCCAACGTCGGGGCGGCA
GGCCCTGCCATAGCCTCAGGTTACTCATATATACTTTAGATTGATTTAAAACTTCATTTTTAATTTAAAA
GGATCTAGGTGAAGATCCTTTTTGATAATCTCATGACCAAAATCCCTTAACGTGAGTTTTCGTTCCACTG
AGCGTCAGACCCCGTAGAAAAGATCAAAGGATCTTCTTGAGATCCTTTTTTTCTGCGCGTAATCTGCTGC
TTGCAAACAAAAAAACCACCGCTACCAGCGGTGGTTTGTTTGCCGGATCAAGAGCTACCAACTCTTTTTC
CGAAGGTAACTGGCTTCAGCAGAGCGCAGATACCAAATACTGTCCTTCTAGTGTAGCCGTAGTTAGGCCA
CCACTTCAAGAACTCTGTAGCACCGCCTACATACCTCGCTCTGCTAATCCTGTTACCAGTGGCTGCTGCC
AGTGGCGATAAGTCGTGTCTTACCGGGTTGGACTCAAGACGATAGTTACCGGATAAGGCGCAGCGGTCGG
GCTGAACGGGGGGTTCGTGCACACAGCCCAGCTTGGAGCGAACGACCTACACCGAACTGAGATACCTACA
GCGTGAGCTATGAGAAAGCGCCACGCTTCCCGAAGGGAGAAAGGCGGACAGGTATCCGGTAAGCGGCAGG
GTCGGAACAGGAGAGCGCACGAGGGAGCTTCCAGGGGGAAACGCCTGGTATCTTTATAGTCCTGTCGGGT
TTCGCCACCTCTGACTTGAGCGTCGATTTTTGTGATGCTCGTCAGGGGGGCGGAGCCTATGGAAAAACGC
CAGCAACGCGGCCTTTTTACGGTTCCTGGCCTTTTGCTGGCCTTTTGCTCACATGTTCTTTCCTGCGTTA
TCCCCTGATTCTGTGGATAACCGTATTACCGCCATGCAT
